>Addgene plasmid #57269 | Dronpa-EB3-7 | depositor partial sequence | sequence record 88407 | insert sequence
GATCCGCTAGCGCTACCGGACTCAGATCTCGAGCTCAAGCTTCGAATTCTGCAGTCGACTGCCACCATGG
CCGTCAATGTGTACTCCACATCTGTGACCAGTGAAAATCTGAGTCGCCATGATATGCTTGCATGGGTCAA
CGACTCCCTGCACCTCAACTATACCAAGATAGAACAGCTTTGTTCAGGGGCAGCCTACTGCCAGTTCATG
GACATGCTCTTCCCCGGCTGTGTGCACTTGAGGAAAGTGAAGTTCCAGGCCAAACTAGAGCATGAATACA
TCCACAACTTCAAGGTGCTGCAAGCAGCTTTCAAGAAGATGGGTGTTGACAAAATCATTCCTGTAGAGAA
ATTAGTGAAAGGAAAATTCCAAGATAATTTTGAGTTTATTCAGTGGTTTAAGAAATTCTTTGACGCAAAC
TATGATGGAAAGGATTACAACCCTCTGCTGGCGCGGCAGGGCCAGGACGTAGCGCCACCTCCTAACCCAG
GTGATCAGATCTTCAACAAATCCAAGAAACTCATTGGCACAGCAGTTCCACAGAGGACGTCCCCCACAGG
CCCAAAAAACATGCAGACCTCTGGCCGGCTGAGCAATGTGGCCCCCCCCTGCATTCTCCGGAAGAATCCT
CCATCAGCCCGAAATGGCGGCCATGAGACTGATGCCCAAATTCTTGAACTCAACCAACAGCTGGTGGACT
TGAAGCTGACAGTGGATGGGCTGGAGAAGGAACGTGACTTCTACTTCAGCAAACTTCGTGACATCGAGCT
CATCTGCCAGGAGCATGAAAGTGAAAACAGCCCTGTTATCTCAGGCATCATTGGCATCCTCTATGCCACA
GAGGAAGGATTCGCACCCCCTGAGGACGATGAGATTGAAGAGCATCAACAAGAAGACCAGGACGAGTACC
TGGATCCACCGGTCGCCACCATGGTGAGTGTGATTAAACCAGACATGAAGATCAAGCTGCGTATGGAAGG
CGCTGTAAATGGACACCCGTTCGCGATTGAAGGAGTTGGCCTTGGGAAGCCTTTCGAGGGAAAACAGAGT
ATGGACCTTAAAGTCAAAGAAGGCGGACCTCTGCCTTTCGCCTATGACATCTTGACAACTGTGTTCTGTT
ACGGCAACAGGGTATTCGCCAAATACCCAGAAAATATAGTAGACTATTTCAAGCAGTCGTTTCCTGAGGG
CTACTCTTGGGAACGAAGCATGAATTACGAAGACGGGGGCATTTGTAACGCGACAAACGACATAACCCTG
GATGGTGACTGTTATATCTATGAAATTCGATTTGATGGTGTGAACTTTCCTGCCAATGGTCCAGTTATGC
AGAAGAGGACTGTGAAATGGGAGCCATCCACTGAGAAATTGTATGTGCGTGATGGAGTGCTGAAGGGTGA
TGTTAACATGGCTCTGTCGCTTGAAGGAGGTGGCCATTACCGATGTGACTTCAAAACTACTTATAAAGCT
AAGAAGGTTGTCCAGTTGCCAGACTATCACTTTGTGGACCACCACATTGAGATTAAAAGCCACGACAAAG
ATTACAGTAATGTTAATCTGCATGAGCACGCCGAAGCGCATTCTGAGCTGCCGAGGCAGGCCAAGTAATG
ATAGGCGGCCGCGACTCTAGATCATAATCAGCCATACCACATT
