>Addgene plasmid #57269 | Dronpa-EB3-7 | addgene partial sequence | sequence record 117688 | Dronpa-R 5'-TTCAATCGCGAACGGGTGTC-3'
TCTGGTTTAATCACACTCACCATGGTGGCGACCGGTGGATCCAGGTACTCGTCCTGGTCTTCTTGTTGAT
GCTCTTCAATCTCATCGTCCTCAGGGGGTGCGAATCCTTCCTCTGTGGCATAGAGGATGCCAATGATGCC
TGAGATAACAGGGCTGTTTTCACTTTCATGCTCCTGGCAGATGAGCTCGATGTCACGAAGTTTGCTGAAG
TAGAAGTCACGTTCCTTCTCCAGCCCATCCACTGTCAGCTTCAAGTCCACCAGCTGTTGGTTGAGTTCAA
GAATTTGGGCATCAGTCTCATGGCCGCCATTTCGGGCTGATGGAGGATTCTTCCGGAGAATGCAGGGGGG
GGCCACATTGCTCAGCCGGCCAGAGGTCTGCATGTTTTTTGGGCCTGTGGGGGACGTCCTCTGTGGAACT
GCTGTGCCAATGAGTTTCTTGGATTTGTTGAAGATCTGATCACCTGGGTTAGGAGGTGGCGCTACGTCCT
GGCCCTGCCGCGCCAGCAGAGGGTTGTAATCCTTTCCATCATAGTTTGCGTCAAAGAATTTCTTAAACCA
CTGAATAAACTCAAAATTATCTTGGAATTTTCCTTTCACTAATTTCTCTACAGGAATGATTTTGTCAACA
CCCATCTTCTTGAAAGCTGCTTGCAGCACCTTGAAGTTGTGGATGTATTCATGCTCTAGTTTGGCCTGGA
ACTTCACTTTCCTCAAGTGCACACA
