[The description below was written by a language model from this plasmid's Addgene catalogue record.]
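Description:
Dronpa-EB3-7 is a mammalian expression plasmid that produces a fusion between the fluorescent protein Dronpa and human EB3 (MAPRE3), a microtubule end-binding protein. The backbone is recorded simply as "Dronpa" and is about 4.75 kb without the insert. It is maintained in E. coli as a high-copy plasmid under kanamycin selection. It also carries a neomycin resistance marker, so transfected mammalian cells can be selected with G418. The record does not name the origin of replication, and no feature table is available, so the detailed layout of the backbone cannot be confirmed from the information given.

Expression of the fusion is driven by the CMV promoter, a strong constitutive promoter widely used in mammalian cells. The listed 3′ sequencing primer suggests that an SV40 polyadenylation signal lies downstream of the coding region. The record does not say whether Dronpa is fused to the N- or C-terminus of EB3, and it does not explain the "7" in the name. The cloning method is recorded as unknown.

EB3 belongs to the end-binding family, whose members accumulate at the growing plus ends of microtubules, so a fluorescent EB3 fusion serves as a localization marker for those ends in cells. Dronpa is a green-emitting protein, recorded here with excitation at 503 nm and emission at 518 nm. It is generally known for reversible photoswitching between bright and dark states, which makes it useful for tracking and super-resolution imaging. The stated purpose of the construct is labelling of the microtubule end-binding protein for fluorescence microscopy.
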