Addgene plasmid #57269: Dronpa-EB3-7
Purpose: Localization: MT End Binding Protein, Excitation: 503, Emission: 518
Depositing lab: Michael Davidson. Depositing organization: Florida State University, Tallahassee.
Backbone
  Vector backbone: Dronpa
  Backbone size w/o insert (bp): 4750
  Vector type: Mammalian Expression
  Selectable markers: Neomycin (select with G418)
Growth in bacteria
  Bacterial resistance: Kanamycin, 50 μg/mL
  Growth temperature: 37°C
  Growth strain: DH5alpha
  Copy number: High Copy
Gene/Insert
  Gene/Insert name: EB3 (alt name: NM_012326.2)
  Species: H. sapiens (human)
  Entrez Gene: MAPRE3 (a.k.a. EB3, EBF3, EBF3-S, RP3)
  Promoter: CMV
  Tag / fusion protein: Dronpa
  Cloning method: Unknown
  Sequencing primers: 5′ CMV-F; 3′ SV40pA-R
Terms and licenses: Academic/Nonprofit Terms; Industry Terms
Depositor comments: . Excitation = 503; Emission = 518
How to cite: Dronpa-EB3-7 was a gift from Michael Davidson (Addgene plasmid # 57269 ; http://n2t.net/addgene:57269 ; RRID:Addgene_57269)
